>Addgene plasmid #165466 | pCMV3Tag8li-hSAPS1-HA | addgene full sequence | sequence record 327031 | Addgene NGS Result
CGTTACATAACTTACGGTAAATGGCCCGCCTGGCTGACCGCCCAACGACCCCCGCCCATTGACGTCAATA
ATGACGTATGTTCCCATAGTAACGCCAATAGGGACTTTCCATTGACGTCAATGGGTGGAGTATTTACGGT
AAACTGCCCACTTGGCAGTACATCAAGTGTATCATATGCCAAGTACGCCCCCTATTGACGTCAATGACGG
TAAATGGCCCGCCTGGCATTATGCCCAGTACATGACCTTATGGGACTTTCCTACTTGGCAGTACATCTAC
GTATTAGTCATCGCTATTACCATGGTGATGCGGTTTTGGCAGTACATCAATGGGCGTGGATAGCGGTTTG
ACTCACGGGGATTTCCAAGTCTCCACCCCATTGACGTCAATGGGAGTTTGTTTTGGCACCAAAATCAACG
GGACTTTCCAAAATGTCGTAACAACTCCGCCCCATTGACGCAAATGGGCGGTAGGCGTGTACGGTGGGAG
GTCTATATAAGCAGAGCTGGTTTAGTGAACCGTCAGATCCGCTAGCGATTACGCCAAGCTCGAAATTAAC
CCTCACTAAAGGGAACAAAAGCTGGCTCGAGGCCATGTTTTGGAAGTTTGACCTGCACACAAGCTCGCAC
CTGGACACGCTGCTGGAGCGGGAGGACCTGAGCCTGCCCGAGCTGCTGGACGAGGAAGACGTGCTGCAGG
AGTGCAAGGTCGTCAACCGCAAGCTGCTGGACTTCCTGCTGCAGCCACCCCACCTGCAAGCAATGGTGGC
CTGGGTCACCCAGGAGCCGCCAGATAGCGGTGAGGAGCGGCTGCGCTACAAGTACCCCAGTGTGGCCTGC
GAGATTCTGACCTCAGATGTGCCCCAGATCAATGATGCCCTGGGTGCTGATGAGTCCCTTCTGAACCGGC
TCTACGGCTTCCTGCAGAGCACCGGCAGCCTCAACCCACTGCTGGCCAGCTTCTTCAGCAAGGTCATGGG
CATCCTCATCAACCGCAAGACAGACCAGCTCGTGTCCTTTCTTCGGAAGAAGGATGACTTCGTGGACCTG
CTGCTGCAGCACATTGGCACCTCGGCCATCATGGACCTCCTGCTGCGCCTGCTCACCTGTGTGGAGCGGC
CTCAGCTGAGGCAGGATGTTGTCAATTGGCTCAACGAGGAGAAGATCGTCCAGCGGCTGATTGAGCAGAT
CCACCCGTCGAAGGATGAGAATCAACATTCCAACGCATCCCAGTCCCTGTGTGACATCATCCGCCTGAGC
CGGGAGCAGATGATCCAAGTCCAGGACAGCCCAGAGCCTGACCAACTGCTGGCCACCCTGGAGAAGCAGG
AGACGATTGAGCAGCTCTTAAGCAACATGTTCGAGGGGGAGCAGAGCCAGTCTGTCATCGTCAGTGGGAT
CCAGGTGCTGCTGACCCTGCTGGAGCCCAGGAGGCCGAGGTCCGAGTCCGTGACCGTGAACAGCTTCTTC
AGCAGTGTGGATGGGCAGCTGGAGCTCCTGGCCCAGGGGGCCCTGGAAAGCACTGTGTCCAGTGTGGGCG
CCTTGCACGCCCTACGCCCGCGGCTCAGCTGCTTCCACCAGCTCCTGCTGGAGCCTCCCAAGCTGGAGCC
GCTACAGATGACATGGGGCATGCTGGCTCCGCCTCTGGGCAACACGCGGCTGCACGTGGTCAAGCTCCTG
GCCAGTGCCCTGAGCGCCAATGATGCAGCCCTGACGCACGAGCTCCTGGCACTGGACGTGCCCAACACCA
TGCTGGACCTCTTCTTCCATTATGTCTTCAACAACTTCTTGCATGCCCAAGTAGAGGGATGCGTGAGCAC
CATGCTGAGCTTGGGGCCACCTCCTGACAGCAGCCCTGAGACGCCCATCCAAAACCCTGTTGTGAAACAT
CTGCTGCAGCAGTGCCGCCTGGTGGAGCGGATCCTGACGTCCTGGGAGGAGAACGACCGTGTACAGTGTG
CGGGAGGCCCTCGGAAAGGCTACATGGGTCACCTGACAAGAGTGGCCGGTGCCCTGGTGCAGAACACGGA
GAAGGGGCCCAATGCAGAGCAGCTGCGGCAGCTGCTGAAGGAGCTGCCCAGCGAGCAGCAGGAGCAGTGG
GAAGCCTTCGTATCGGGGCCCCTGGCGGAGACCAACAAGAAGAACATGGTGGACCTGGTGAACACCCACC
ACCTACACTCCTCCAGTGACGATGAGGACGACCGGCTCAAGGAGTTCAACTTCCCTGAGGAGGCTGTGCT
GCAGCAGGCCTTCATGGACTTCCAGATGCAGCGCATGACCTCTGCCTTCATTGACCACTTCGGCTTCAAT
GATGAGGAGTTTGGGGAGCAGGAGGAGAGTGTGAACGCACCTTTTGACAAGACAGCCAACATCACCTTCT
CCCTCAATGCTGACGATGAGAACCCCAACGCCAACCTACTTGAGATATGCTACAAGGACCGCATCCAGCA
GTTTGATGATGATGAGGAAGAGGAGGACGAGGAAGAGGCCCAGGGCTCAGGGGAGTCTGATGGAGAAGAT
GGCGCCTGGCAGGGCAGCCAGCTGGCCAGGGGGGCCCGTCTGGGCCAGCCACCTGGTGTCCGGAGTGGAG
GCAGCACAGACAGTGAGGACGAAGAAGAGGAGGACGAGGAGGAGGAGGAAGACGAGGAGGGCATTGGCTG
TGCAGCCCGTGGAGGGGCCACCCCTCTGTCCTACCCCAGCCCTGGCCCTCAGCCTCCAGGCCCCAGCTGG
ACAGCCACCTTTGACCCAGTGCCTACAGATGCCCCGACCAGCCCCCGAGTCTCCGGGGAGGAAGAGCTGC
ACACTGGGCCTCCAGCCCCACAGGGGCCCCTCAGTGTGCCCCAGGGCCTCCCCACTCAGAGCCTGGCCAG
CCCTCCTGCCCGTGACGCCCTGCAGCTCAGGTCTCAGGACCCCACACCCCCCTCAGCACCTCAGGAAGCC
ACAGAAGGCAGCAAAGTCACGGAGCCCTCAGCCCCTTGCCAGGCCTTGGTTAGCATCGGGGACCTTCAGG
CCACCTTCCACGGGATCCGTTCTGCCCCCAGCTCCTCGGACAGTGCAACCAGAGACCCCTCTACCTCTGT
CCCAGCCTCCGGGGCCCACCAGCCCCCCCAGACCACAGAAGGGGAGAAGAGCCCAGAGCCCTTGGGGCTT
CCCCAAAGCCAGAGTGCCCAGGCCCTCACGCCTCCTCCGATACCCAATGGCTCTGCCCCGGAAGGGCCTG
CATCCCCAGGCTCCCAAGCGGCCGCAATCGATTACCCATACGATGTTCCAGATTACGCTCTTTAGGAATT
CTTCGATGTCGAGGATTACAAGGATGACGACGATAAGGACTATAAGGACGATGATGACAAGGACTACAAA
GATGATGACGATAAATAGGGCCCGGTACCTTAATTAATTAAGGTACCAGGTAAGTGTACCCAATTCGCCC
TATAGTGAGTCGTATTACAATTCACTCGATCGGCTCGCTGATCAGCCTCGACTGTGCCTTCTAGTTGCCA
GCCATCTGTTGTTTGCCCCTCCCCCGTGCCTTCCTTGACCCTGGAAGGTGCCACTCCCACTGTCCTTTCC
TAATAAAATGAGGAAATTGCATCGCATTGTCTGAGTAGGTGTCATTCTATTCTGGGGGGTGGGGTGGGGC
AGGACAGCAAGGGGGAGGATTGGGAAGACAATAGCAGGCATGCTGGGGAACGCGTAAATTGTAAGCGTTA
ATATTTTGTTAAAATTCGCGTTAAATTTTTGTTAAATCAGCTCATTTTTTAACCAATAGGCCGAAATCGG
CAAAATCCCTTATAAATCAAAAGAATAGACCGAGATAGGGT
[37 nt withheld, positions 3822-3858]
AAAGAACGTGGACTCCAACGTCAAAGG
[49 nt withheld, positions 3886-3934]
T
[91 nt withheld, positions 3936-4026]
G
[124 nt withheld, positions 4028-4151]
CAGGTGGCACTTTTCGGGGAAATGTGCGCGGAACCCCTATTTGTTTATTTTTCTAAATACATTCAAATAT
GTATCCGCTCATGAGACAATAACCCTGATAAATGCTTCAATAATATTGAAAAAGGAAGAGTATGAGTATT
CAACATTTCCGTGTCGCCCTTATTCCCTTTTTTGCGGCATTTTGCCTTCCTGTTTTTGCTCACCCAGAAA
CGCTGGTGAAAGTAAAAGATGCTGAAGATCAGTTGGGTGCACGAGTGGGTTACATCGAACTGGATCTCAA
CAGCGGTAAGATCCTTGAGAGTTTTCGCCCCGAAGAACGTTTTCCAATGATGAGCACTTTTAAAGTTCTG
CTATGTGGCGCGGTATTATCCCGTATTGACGCCGGGCAAGAGCAACTCGGTCGCCGCATACACTATTCTC
AGAATGACTTGGTTGAGTACTCACCAGTCACAGAAAAGCATCTTACGGATGGCATGACAGTAAGAGAATT
ATGCAGTGCTGCCATAACCATGAGTGATAACACTGCGGCCAACTTACTTCTGACAACGATCGGAGGACCG
AAGGAGCTAACCGCTTTTTTGCACAACATGGGGGATCATGTAACTCGCCTTGATCGTTGGGAACCGGAGC
TGAATGAAGCCATACCAAACGACGAGCGTGACACCACGATGCCTGTAGCAATGGCAACAACGTTGCGCAA
ACTATTAACTGGCGAACTACTTACTCTAGCTTCCCGGCAACAATTAATAGACTGGATGGAGGCGGATAAA
GTTGCAGGACCACTTCTGCGCTCGGCCCTTCCGGCTGGCTGGTTTATTGCTGATAAATCTGGAGCCGGTG
AGCGTGGGTCTCGCGGTATCATTGCAGCACTGGGGCCAGATGGTAAGCCCTCCCGTATCGTAGTTATCTA
CACGACGGGGAGTCAGGCAACTATGGATGAACGAAATAGACAGATCGCTGAGATAGGTGCCTCACTGATT
AAGCATTGGCCTCAGGATTAGTGCTTCATCCCCGTGGCCCGTTGCTCGCGTTTGCTGGCGGTGTCCCCGG
AAGAAATATATTTGCATGTCTTTAGTTCTATGATGACACAAACCCCGCCCAGCGTCTTGTCATTGGCGAA
TTCGAACACGCAGATGCAGTCGGGGCGGCGCGGTCCGAGGTCCACTTCGCATATTAAGGTGACGCGTGTG
GCCTCGAACACCGAGCGACCCTGCAGCGACCCGCTTAACAGCGTCAACAGCGTGCCGCAGATCCCGGGGG
GCAATGAGATATGAAAAAGCCTGAACTCACCGCGACGTCTGTCGAGAAGTTTCTGATCGAAAAGTTCGAC
AGCGTCTCCGACCTGATGCAGCTCTCGGAGGGCGAAGAATCTCGTGCTTTCAGCTTCGATGTAGGAGGGC
GTGGATATGTCCTGCGGGTAAATAGCTGCGCCGATGGTTTCTACAAAGATCGTTATGTTTATCGGCACTT
TGCATCGGCCGCGCTCCCGATTCCGGAAGTGCTTGACATTGGGGAATTCAGCGAGAGCCTGACCTATTGC
ATCTCCCGCCGTGCACAGGGTGTCACGTTGCAAGACCTGCCTGAAACCGAACTGCCCGCTGTTCTGCAGC
CGGTCGCGGAGGCCATGGATGCGATCGCTGCGGCCGATCTTAGCCAGACGAGCGGGTTCGGCCCATTCGG
ACCGCAAGGAATCGGTCAATACACTACATGGCGTGATTTCATATGCGCGATTGCTGATCCCCATGTGTAT
CACTGGCAAACTGTGATGGACGACACCGTCAGTGCGTCCGTCGCGCAGGCTCTCGATGAGCTGATGCTTT
GGGCCGAGGACTGCCCCGAAGTCCGGCACCTCGTGCACGCGGATTTCGGCTCCAACAATGTCCTGACGGA
CAATGGCCGCATAACAGCGGTCATTGACTGGAGCGAGGCGATGTTCGGGGATTCCCAATACGAGGTCGCC
AACATCTTCTTCTGGAGGCCGTGGTTGGCTTGTATGGAGCAGCAGACGCGCTACTTCGAGCGGAGGCATC
CGGAGCTTGCAGGATCGCCGCGGCTCCGGGCGTATATGCTCCGCATTGGTCTTGACCAACTCTATCAGAG
CTTGGTTGACGGCAATTTCGATGATGCAGCTTGGGCGCAGGGTCGATGCGACGCAATCGTCCGATCCGGA
GCCGGGACTGTCGGGCGTACACAAATCGCCCGCAGAAGCGCGGCCGTCTGGACCGATGGCTGTGTAGAAG
TACTCGCCGATAGTGGAAACCGACGCCCCAGCACTCGTCCGGATCGGGAGATGGGGGAGGCTAACTGAAA
CACGGAAGGAGACAATACCGGAAGGAACCCGCGCTATGACGGCAATAAAAAGACAGAATAAAACGCACGG
GTGTTGGGTCGTTTGTTCATAAACGCGGGGTTCGGTCCCAGGGCTGGCACTCTGTCGATACCCCACCGAG
ACCCCATTGGGGCCAATACGCCCGCGTTTCTTCCTTTTCCCCACCCCACCCCCCAAGTTCGGGTGAAGGC
CCAGGGCTCGCAGCCAACGTCGGGGCGGCAGGCCCTGCCATAGCCACTGGCCCCGTGGGTTAGGGACGGG
GTCCCCCATGGGGAATGGTTTATGGTTCGTGGGGGTTATTATTTTGGGCGTTGCGTGGGGTCAGGTCCAC
GACTGGACTGAGCAGACAGACCCATGGTTTTTGGATGGCCTGGGCATGGACCGCATGTACTGGCGCGACA
CGAACACCGGGCGTCTGTGGCTGCCAAACACCCCCGACCCCCAAAAACCACCGCGCGGATTTCTGGCGCC
GCCGGACGAACTAAACCTGACTACGACATCTCTGCCCCTTCTTCGCTGGTACGAGGAGCGCTTTGCCTCA
GGTCATGACCAAAATCCCTTAACGTGAGTTTTCGTTCCACTGAGCGTCAGACCCCGTAGAAAAGATCAAA
GGATCTTCTTGAGATCCTTTTTTTCTGCGCGTAATCTGCTGCTTGCAAACAAAAAAACCACCGCTACCAG
CGGTGGTTTGTTTGCCGGATCAAGAGCTACCAACTCTTTTTCCGAAGGTAACTGGCTTCAGCAGAGCGCA
GATACCAAATACTGTTCTTCTAGTGTAGCCGTAGTTAGGCCACCACTTCAAGAACTCTGTAGCACCGCCT
ACATACCTCGCTCTGCTAATCCTGTTACCAGTGGCTGCTGCCAGTGGCGATAAGTCGTGTCTTACCGGGT
TGGACTCAAGACGATAGTTACCGGATAAGGCGCAGCGGTCGGGCTGAACGGGGGGTTCGTGCACACAGCC
CAGCTTGGAGCGAACGACCTACACCGAACTGAGATACCTACAGCGTGAGCTATGAGAAAGCGCCACGCTT
CCCGAAGGGAGAAAGGCGGACAGGTATCCGGTAAGCGGCAGGGTCGGAACAGGAGAGCGCACGAGGGAGC
TTCCAGGGGGAAACGCCTGGTATCTTTATAGTCCTGTCGGGTTTCGCCACCTCTGACTTGAGCGTCGATT
TTTGTGATGCTCGTCAGGGGGGCGGAGCCTATGGAAAAACGCCAGCAACGCGGCCTTTTTACGGTTCCTG
GCCTTTTGCTGGCCTTTTGCTCACATGTTCTTTCCTGCGTTATCCCCTGATTCTGTGGATAACCGTATTA
CCGCCATGCATTAGTTATTAATAGTAATCAATTACGGGGTCATTAGTTCATAGCCCATATATGGAGTTCC
G
Features (pLannotate 1.2.2; 19 found; start..end, strand, type, name):
      1..304     +  enhancer       CMV enhancer: human cytomegalovirus immediate early enhancer
    305..508     +  promoter       CMV promoter: human cytomegalovirus (CMV) immediate early promoter
    554..572     +  promoter       T3 promoter: promoter for bacteriophage T3 RNA polymerase
    595..3237    +  CDS            PPP6R1: PP6R1_HUMAN - Also known as KIAA1115, PP6R1, SAPS1. Experimental evidence at protein level: Swiss-Prot protein existence level 1. Regulatory subunit of protein phosphatase 6 (PP6). May function as a scaffolding PP6 subunit. Involved in the PP6-mediated dephosphorylation of NFKBIE opposing its degradation in response to TNF-alpha. From Homo sapiens (Human).
   3253..3279    +  CDS            3xHA (fragment): three tandem HA epitope tags
   3304..3375    +  CDS            3xFLAG: three tandem FLAG® epitope tags
   3429..3447    -  promoter       T7 promoter: promoter for bacteriophage T7 RNA polymerase
   3482..3689    +  polyA_signal   bGH poly(A) signal: bovine growth hormone polyadenylation signal
   3723..4151    -  rep_origin     f1 ori (sequence partly withheld): f1 bacteriophage origin of replication; arrow indicates direction of (+) strand synthesis
   4178..4282    +  promoter       AmpR promoter: bla
   4283..5140    +  CDS            AmpR: β-lactamase; bla; confers resistance to ampicillin, carbenicillin, and related antibiotics
   5155..5334    -  CDS            UL24 (fragment): UL24_EHV1 - Protein inferred from homology: Swiss-Prot protein existence level 3. From Equine herpesvirus 1 (strain HVS25A) (EHV-1) (Equine abortion virus).
   5317..5379    +  promoter       Mini-TK promoter: minimal herpes simplex virus (HSV) thymidine kinase promoter
   5422..6459    +  CDS            HygR: hygromycin B phosphotransferase confers resistance to hygromycin
   6501..6549    +  polyA_signal   HSV TK poly(A) signal: herpes simplex virus thymidine kinase polyadenylation signal (Cole and Stacy, 1985)
   6640..6656    -  polyA_signal   bGH poly(A) signal (fragment): bovine growth hormone polyadenylation signal
   6749..7015    +  CDS            gH (fragment): GH_HHV11 - Experimental evidence at protein level: Swiss-Prot protein existence level 1. The heterodimer glycoprotein H-glycoprotein L is required for the fusion of viral and plasma membranes leading to virus entry into the host cell. Following initial binding to host receptor, membrane fusion is mediated by the fusion machinery composed of gB and the heterodimer gH/gL. May also be involved in the fusion between the virion envelope and the outer nuclear membrane during virion morphogenesis. From Human herpesvirus 1 (strain 17) (HHV-1) (Human herpes simplex virus 1).
   7100..7688    +  rep_origin     ori: high-copy-number ColE1/pMB1/pBR322/pUC origin of replication
   7803..7862    +  enhancer       CMV enhancer (fragment): human cytomegalovirus immediate early enhancer
