[The description below was written by a language model from this plasmid's Addgene catalogue record and pLannotate feature annotations shown in this document.]
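Description:
pCMV3Tag8li-hSAPS1-HA is a mammalian expression plasmid built on a modified version of the Stratagene/Agilent pCMV-3Tag-8 backbone, in which the multiple cloning site was replaced and a C-terminal HA epitope substituted for the original FLAG tagging arrangement. It is propagated in E. coli as a high-copy plasmid through a ColE1/pUC-type origin with ampicillin selection (AmpR under its own bla promoter), and also carries an f1 origin. For selection in mammalian cells it contains a hygromycin B phosphotransferase cassette driven by an HSV thymidine kinase promoter and terminated by the HSV TK polyadenylation signal. The short UL24 and gH "fragment" annotations flanking this cassette most likely reflect herpesvirus sequence surrounding the TK regulatory elements rather than functional genes.

The payload is the human PPP6R1 (SAPS1) coding sequence, 2,643 bp without its stop codon, inserted between XhoI and NotI sites. PPP6R1 is a regulatory, possibly scaffolding, subunit of protein phosphatase 6. Expression is driven by the CMV immediate early enhancer and promoter and terminated by the bovine growth hormone poly(A) signal. The open reading frame continues through a short linker into a single HA epitope (annotated as a fragment of 3xHA), followed by a stop codon. A 3xFLAG sequence from the parental vector is still annotated downstream, but according to the depositor's description it lies after the stop and should not be translated. T3 and T7 promoters flank the insert and serve as sequencing primer sites. The construct is intended for expressing HA-tagged SAPS1 in mammalian cells, allowing detection or immunoprecipitation through the epitope tag, with hygromycin available for selecting stable transfectants.
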