Addgene plasmid #165466: pCMV3Tag8li-hSAPS1-HA
Purpose: Human SAPS1 mammalian expression vector with C-terminal HA tag.
Depositing lab: Martin Dorf. Depositing organization: Harvard Medical School. Publication: TRIM65 regulates microRNA activity by ubiquitination of TNRC6. Li S, Wang L, Fu B, Berman MA, Diallo A, Dorf ME. Proc Natl Acad Sci U S A. 2014 May 13;111(19):6970-5. doi: 10.1073/pnas.1322545111. Epub 2014 Apr 28. PubMed 24778252.
Backbone
  Vector backbone: pCMV-3Tag-8 modified MCS
  Backbone manufacturer: Stratagene /Agilent
  Backbone size w/o insert (bp): 5200
  Vector type: Mammalian Expression
  Selectable markers: Hygromycin
Growth in bacteria
  Bacterial resistance: Ampicillin, 100 μg/mL
  Growth temperature: 37°C
  Growth strain: DH5alpha
  Copy number: High Copy
Gene/Insert
  Gene/Insert name: Protein phosphatase 6 regulatory subunit 1 (alt names: PPP6R1, SAPS1; BC111980; NM_014931.3)
  Species: H. sapiens (human)
  Insert size (bp): 2643
  Entrez Gene: PPP6R1 (a.k.a. KIAA1115, PP6R1, SAP190, SAPS1)
  Promoter: CMV
  Tag / fusion protein: HA (C terminal on insert)
  Cloning method: Restriction Enzyme; 5′ cloning site XhoI (not destroyed); 3′ cloning site NotI (not destroyed)
  Sequencing primers: 5′ CMV, (T3); 3′ T7, BGH polyA reverse
Resource information
  A portion of this plasmid was derived from a plasmid made by: Harvard Institute of Proteomics clone HsCD00341883, MGC:138185IMAGE ID 8327448.
Terms and licenses: Academic/Nonprofit Terms; Industry Terms: Not Available to Industry
Depositor comments: Backbone contains new multiple cloning site and c-terminal HA epitope instead of FLAGs. Construction: Xhoi-gcc-[SAPS1 CDS 2643 bp, no stop]-Noti-a-Clai-HA epitope tag-ctt-STOP
How to cite: pCMV3Tag8li-hSAPS1-HA was a gift from Martin Dorf (Addgene plasmid # 165466 ; http://n2t.net/addgene:165466 ; RRID:Addgene_165466)
